>Addgene plasmid #173451 | pBN089 | addgene full sequence | sequence record 344804 | Addgene NGS Result
AAGAAACCAATTGTCCATATTGCATCAGACATTGCCGTCACTGCGTCTTTTACTGGCTCTTCTCGCTAAC
CAAACCGGTAACCCCGCTTATTAAAAGCATTCTGTAACAAAGCGGGACCAAAGCCATGACAAAAACGCGT
AACAAAAGTGTCTATAATCACGGCAGAAAAGTCCACATTGATTATTTGCACGGCGTCACACTTTGCTATG
CCATAGCATTTTTATCCATAAGATTAGCGGATCCTACCTGACGCTTTTTATCGCAACTCTCTACTGTTTC
TCCATACCCGTTTTTTTGGGCTAGCAGGAGGAATTCACCATGACTTCAGTCACATCTAAGCAATCAACGA
TACTAGGATCTGATGAAATAGATTTAGGTCGCGTTATCGGTGAGCTAATTGATCATCGTAAGCTTATTAT
ATCTATAACATCGGTTTTTACCTTATTTGCAATACTCTATGCATTATTAGCGACTCCTATCTATGAGACG
GATGCGCTAATTCAAATAGAGCAGAAGCAAGGTAATGCTATACTAAGCAGTCTAAGTCAGGTTTTACCTG
ATGGCCAACCCCAATCTGCACCTGAAACAGCTTTGCTACAATCTCGAATGATTCTTGGCAAAACTATAGA
TGATTTAAACCTTCAGATTCAAATTGAACAAAAATATTTTCCTGTTATTGGCCGTGGGTTAGCAAGATTA
ATGGGAGAAAAACCAGGTAATATTGATATTACTCGGTTATATTTGCCTGATAGTGACGATATTAGTAATA
ATACTCCTAGTATAATATTAACAGTAAAAGATAAAGAAAATTATTCGATCAATAGCGATGGTATTCAACT
CAATGGGGTTGTAGGGACGTTATTAAATGAAAAAGGGATATCATTACTGGTTAACGAAATCGATGCTAAA
CCTGGAGATCAATTTGTTATTACACAGTTGCCTCGATTAAAGGCCATTTCTGATCTTTTAAAAAGTTTTA
GCGTTGCTGATTTGGGTAAAGATACGGGAATGTTAACGTTGACTCTTACTGGAGATAACCCAAAAAGAAT
ATCTCATATTTTGGACAGTATCAGTCAGAACTATCTTGCACAGAACATTGCTAGACAAGCTGCGCAGGAT
GCTAAAAGTCTCGAGTTTTTAAATCAACAATTACCCAAAGTTCGTGCCGAATTAGATTCTGCGGAAGACA
AGTTAAATGCTTATCGTAAGCAAAAAGACTCTGTTGACTTGAATATGGAAGCTAAATCAGTACTTGATCA
AATAGTTAACGTTGATAATCAACTAAATGAATTAACCTTCCGTGAGGCAGAAGTTTCACAGCTATATACT
AAGGAACATCCTACTTATAAGGCGTTAATGGAAAAACGGCAAACACTTCAAGAAGAAAAATCTAAACTTA
ATAAGCGCGTTAGTAGTATGCCCTCGACCCAGCAGGAGGTTCTGCGATTAAGTCGAGATGTTGAATCTGG
TCGTGCTGTATATTTGCAATTGCTAAATCGGCAACAAGAATTAAACATTGCCAAATCAAGTGCTATTGGC
AACGTTAGAATTATTGATAATGCTGTAACAGATCCTAATCCTGTAAGACCAAAGAAGACTATCATAATTG
TAATAGGTGTTGTTTTAGGGCTAATCGTTTCGGTTGTACTGGTATTGTTCCAAGTGTTTCTACGCCGTGG
TATCGAATCCCCAGAGCAACTCGAAGAAATCGGAATAAACGTGTATGCAAGTATTCCAATATCTGAATGG
CTTACAAAAAATGCTCGTCAGTCAGGGAAAGTCAGAAAAAATCAGTCAGACACATTGCTTGCTGTTGGTA
ATCCTGCCGATTTAGCTGTTGAGGCCATTCGTGGTTTACGCACAAGTTTGCATTTTGCAATGATGGAAGC
AAAAAATAATGTCCTAATGATATCGGGTGCTAGTCCAAGCGCAGGTATGACTTTTATTAGCAGTAACTTG
GCAGCCACTATAGCAATTACAGGGAAAAAAGTTTTATTCATTGATGCTGACCTTCGTAAGGGATATGCTC
ATAAAATGTTTGGTCATAAAAACGATAAAGGATTATCTGAGTTTTTATCTGGACAAGCCGCTGCTGAAAT
GATCATTGATAAAGTAGAAGGGGGGGGATTTGATTACATTGGTCGTGGACAAATTCCTCCAAACCCAGCT
GAATTACTTATGCATCCGCGTTTTGAACAATTATTAAATTGGGCCTCACAAAATTATGATTTAATTATAA
TAGATACACCTCCAATTTTGGCAGTGACAGATGCTGCGATTATTGGTCGATATGCTGGAACATGTCTATT
AGTCGCTCGCTTTGAAAAAAATACTGTTAAAGAAATTGATGTAAGTATGAAGCGGTTTGAGCAAAGTGGT
GTGGTAGTCAAAGGCTGTATACTTAACGGTGTTGTAAAGAAAGCTAGCAGCTACTATAGATATGGCCATA
ATCATTATGGCTATTCTGAGGAAGATAAAAAACACCACCACCACCACCACTGACTGCAGGCATGCAAGCT
TGGCTGTTTTGGCGGATGAGAGAAGATTTTCAGCCTGATACAGATTAAATCAGAACGCAGAAGCGGTCTG
ATAAAACAGAATTTGCCTGGCGGCAGTAGCGCGGTGGTCCCACCTGACCCCATGCCGAACTCAGAAGTGA
AACGCCGTAGCGCCGATGGTAGTGTGGGGTCTCCCCATGCGAGAGTAGGGAACTGCCAGGCATCAAATAA
AACGAAAGGCTCAGTCGAAAGACTGGGCCTTTCGTTTTATCTGTTGTTTGTCGGTGAACGCTCTCCTGAG
TAGGACAAATCCGCCGGGAGCGGATTTGAACGTTGCGAAGCAACGGCCCGGAGGGTGGCGGGCAGGACGC
CCGCCATAAACTGCCAGGCATCAAATTAAGCAGAAGGCCATCCTGACGGATGGCCTTTTTGCGTTTCTAC
AAACTCTTTTGTTTATTTTTCTAAATACATTCAAATATGTATCCGCTCATGAGACAATAACCCTGATAAA
TGCTTCAATAATATTGAAAAAGGAAGAGTATGAGTATTCAACATTTCCGTGTCGCCCTTATTCCCTTTTT
TGCGGCATTTTGCCTTCCTGTTTTTGCTCACCCAGAAACGCTGGTGAAAGTAAAAGATGCTGAAGATCAG
TTGGGTGCACGAGTGGGTTACATCGAACTGGATCTCAACAGCGGTAAGATCCTTGAGAGTTTTCGCCCCG
AAGAACGTTTTCCAATGATGAGCACTTTTAAAGTTCTGCTATGTGGCGCGGTATTATCCCGTGTTGACGC
CGGGCAAGAGCAACTCGGTCGCCGCATACACTATTCTCAGAATGACTTGGTTGAGTACTCACCAGTCACA
GAAAAGCATCTTACGGATGGCATGACAGTAAGAGAATTATGCAGTGCTGCCATAACCATGAGTGATAACA
CTGCGGCCAACTTACTTCTGACAACGATCGGAGGACCGAAGGAGCTAACCGCTTTTTTGCACAACATGGG
GGATCATGTAACTCGCCTTGATCGTTGGGAACCGGAGCTGAATGAAGCCATACCAAACGACGAGCGTGAC
ACCACGATGCCTGTAGCAATGGCAACAACGTTGCGCAAACTATTAACTGGCGAACTACTTACTCTAGCTT
CCCGGCAACAATTAATAGACTGGATGGAGGCGGATAAAGTTGCAGGACCACTTCTGCGCTCGGCCCTTCC
GGCTGGCTGGTTTATTGCTGATAAATCTGGAGCCGGTGAGCGTGGGTCTCGCGGTATCATTGCAGCACTG
GGGCCAGATGGTAAGCCCTCCCGTATCGTAGTTATCTACACGACGGGGAGTCAGGCAACTATGGATGAAC
GAAATAGACAGATCGCTGAGATAGGTGCCTCACTGATTAAGCATTGGTAACTGTCAGACCAAGTTTACTC
ATATATACTTTAGATTGATT
[125 nt withheld, positions 3941-4065]
C
[141 nt withheld, positions 4067-4207]
CCTTTGACGTTGGAGTCCACGTTCTTT
[37 nt withheld, positions 4235-4271]
ACCCTATCTCGGGCTATTCTTTTGATTTATAAGGGATTTTGCCGATTTCGGCCTATTGGTTAAAAAATGA
GCTGATTTAACAAAAATTTAACGCGAATTTTAACAAAATATTAACGTTTACAATTTAAAAGGATCTAGGT
GAAGATCCTTTTTGATAATCTCATGACCAAAATCCCTTAACGTGAGTTTTCGTTCCACTGAGCGTCAGAC
CCCGTAGAAAAGATCAAAGGATCTTCTTGAGATCCTTTTTTTCTGCGCGTAATCTGCTGCTTGCAAACAA
AAAAACCACCGCTACCAGCGGTGGTTTGTTTGCCGGATCAAGAGCTACCAACTCTTTTTCCGAAGGTAAC
TGGCTTCAGCAGAGCGCAGATACCAAATACTGTCCTTCTAGTGTAGCCGTAGTTAGGCCACCACTTCAAG
AACTCTGTAGCACCGCCTACATACCTCGCTCTGCTAATCCTGTTACCAGTGGCTGCTGCCAGTGGCGATA
AGTCGTGTCTTACCGGGTTGGACTCAAGACGATAGTTACCGGATAAGGCGCAGCGGTCGGGCTGAACGGG
GGGTTCGTGCACACAGCCCAGCTTGGAGCGAACGACCTACACCGAACTGAGATACCTACAGCGTGAGCTA
TGAGAAAGCGCCACGCTTCCCGAAGGGAGAAAGGCGGACAGGTATCCGGTAAGCGGCAGGGTCGGAACAG
GAGAGCGCACGAGGGAGCTTCCAGGGGGAAACGCCTGGTATCTTTATAGTCCTGTCGGGTTTCGCCACCT
CTGACTTGAGCGTCGATTTTTGTGATGCTCGTCAGGGGGGCGGAGCCTATGGAAAAACGCCAGCAACGCG
GCCTTTTTACGGTTCCTGGCCTTTTGCTGGCCTTTTGCTCACATGTTCTTTCCTGCGTTATCCCCTGATT
CTGTGGATAACCGTATTACCGCCTTTGAGTGAGCTGATACCGCTCGCCGCAGCCGAACGACCGAGCGCAG
CGAGTCAGTGAGCGAGGAAGCGGAAGAGCGCCTGATGCGGTATTTTCTCCTTACGCATCTGTGCGGTATT
TCACACCGCATAGGGTCATGGCTGCGCCCCGACACCCGCCAACACCCGCTGACGCGCCCTGACGGGCTTG
TCTGCTCCCGGCATCCGCTTACAGACAAGCTGTGACCGTCTCCGGGAGCTGCATGTGTCAGAGGTTTTCA
CCGTCATCACCGAAACGCGCGAGGCAGAAGGAGATGGCGCCCAACAGTCCCCCGGCCACGGGGCCTGCCA
CCATACCCACGCCGAAACAAGCGCTCATGAGCCCGAAGTGGCGAGCCCGATCTTCCCCATCGGTGATGTC
GGCGATATAGGCGCCAGCAACCGCACCTGTGGCGCCGGTGATGCCGGCCACGATGCGTCCGGCGTAGAGG
ATCTGCTCATGTTTGACAGCTTATCATCGATGCATAATGTGCCTGTCAAATGGACGAAGCAGGGATTCTG
CAAACCCTATGCTACTCCGTCAAGCCGTCAATTGTCTGATTCGTTACCAATTATGACAACTTGACGGCTA
CATCATTCACTTTTTCTTCACAACCGGCACGGAACTCGCTCGGGCTGGCCCCGGTGCATTTTTTAAATAC
CCGCGAGAAATAGAGTTGATCGTCAAAACCAACATTGCGACCGACGGTGGCGATAGGCATCCGGGTGGTG
CTCAAAAGCAGCTTCGCCTGGCTGATACGTTGGTCCTCGCGCCAGCTTAAGACGCTAATCCCTAACTGCT
GGCGGAAAAGATGTGACAGACGCGACGGCGACAAGCAAACATGCTGTGCGACGCTGGCGATATCAAAATT
GCTGTCTGCCAGGTGATCGCTGATGTACTGACAAGCCTCGCGTACCCGATTATCCATCGGTGGATGGAGC
GACTCGTTAATCGCTTCCATGCGCCGCAGTAACAATTGCTCAAGCAGATTTATCGCCAGCAGCTCCGAAT
AGCGCCCTTCCCCTTGCCCGGCGTTAATGATTTGCCCAAACAGGTCGCTGAAATGCGGCTGGTGCGCTTC
ATCCGGGCGAAAGAACCCCGTATTGGCAAATATTGACGGCCAGTTAAGCCATTCATGCCAGTAGGCGCGC
GGACGAAAGTAAACCCACTGGTGATACCATTCGCGAGCCTCCGGATGACGACCGTAGTGATGAATCTCTC
CTGGCGGGAACAGCAAAATATCACCCGGTCGGCAAACAAATTCTCGTCCCTGATTTTTCACCACCCCCTG
ACCGCGAATGGTGAGATTGAGAATATAACCTTTCATTCCCAGCGGTCGGTCGATAAAAAAATCGAGATAA
CCGTTGGCCTCAATCGGCGTTAAACCCGCCACCAGATGGGCATTAAACGAGTATCCCGGCAGCAGGGGAT
CATTTTGCGCTTCAGCCATACTTTTCATACTCCCGCCATTCAGAG
Features (pLannotate 1.2.2; 16 found; start..end, strand, type, name):
      1..285     +  promoter       araBAD promoter: araBAD; promoter of the L-arabinose operon of E. coli; the araC regulatory gene is transcribed in the opposite direction (Guzman et al., 1995)
    320..2437    +  CDS            YC06_KLEPN: Experimental evidence at protein level: Swiss-Prot protein existence level 1. From Klebsiella pneumoniae.
   2483..2500    +  CDS            9xHis (fragment): 9xHis affinity tag
   2504..2521    +  misc_feature   MCS (fragment): pUC18/19 multiple cloning site
   2605..2720    +  ncRNA          5S rRNA: Accession: RF00001 - 5S ribosomal RNA
   2724..2810    +  terminator     rrnB T1 terminator: Escherichia coli rrnB; transcription terminator T1 from the E. coli rrnB gene
   2902..2929    +  terminator     rrnB T2 terminator: transcription terminator T2 from the E. coli rrnB gene
   2948..3039    +  promoter       AmpR promoter: bla
   3040..3900    +  CDS            AmpR: β-lactamase; bla; confers resistance to ampicillin, carbenicillin, and related antibiotics
   3942..4322    +  rep_origin     M13 ori (sequence partly withheld): M13 bacteriophage origin of replication; arrow indicates direction of (+) strand synthesis
   4508..5096    +  rep_origin     ori: high-copy-number ColE1/pMB1/pBR322/pUC origin of replication
   5282..5333    -  misc_feature   bom (fragment): basis of mobility region from pBR322
   5449..5488    -  CDS            rop (fragment): Rop protein, which maintains plasmids at low copy number; rop
   5489..5674    -  CDS            TcR (fragment): tetracycline efflux protein; tet; confers resistance to tetracycline
   5684..5702    +  promoter       tet promoter (fragment): E. coli promoter for tetracycline efflux protein gene
   5792..6670    -  CDS            araC: L-arabinose regulatory protein; araC
