[The description below was written by a language model from this plasmid's Addgene catalogue record and pLannotate feature annotations shown in this document.]
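Description:
pBN089 is a bacterial expression plasmid built on the pBAD24 backbone for arabinose-inducible production of a mutant form of Wzc from Escherichia coli E69 (serotype O9a:K30). It is about 6.7 kb in total and carries an insert of roughly 2.2 kb introduced by Gibson assembly. The plasmid is propagated in E. coli through a ColE1/pMB1-type origin and selected with ampicillin via the β-lactamase gene (AmpR) under its own promoter. An M13 phage origin is also present, along with non-functional pBR322 remnants (fragments of bom, rop, the tetracycline resistance gene and its promoter). The record lists the copy number as unknown.

The Wzc open reading frame sits downstream of the araBAD promoter, and the divergently transcribed araC gene on the same plasmid supplies the regulator that represses the promoter without L-arabinose and activates it when the sugar is added. Transcription ends at the rrnB T1 and T2 terminators. The automated annotation labels the coding sequence by similarity to a Klebsiella pneumoniae homologue, but the catalogue entry identifies it as E. coli Wzc. The short His feature just after it corresponds to the recorded C-terminal hexa-histidine tag, which allows metal-affinity purification. The protein carries three substitutions: K540M, plus Y717E and Y718E. Glutamate replacement of tyrosine is a common way to mimic phosphorylation, although the record does not state the rationale for any of the mutations. The associated publication concerns how Wzc regulates bacterial capsule assembly, so the construct is evidently meant for producing this variant for such studies.
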