Addgene plasmid #173451: pBN089
Purpose: express E. coli E69 (O9a:K30) Wzc_K540M with Y717E, Y718E
Depositing lab: James Naismith. Depositing organization: University of Oxford. Publication: The molecular basis of regulation of bacterial capsule assembly by Wzc. Yang Y, Liu J, Clarke BR, Seidel L, Bolla JR, Ward PN, Zhang P, Robinson CV, Whitfield C, Naismith JH. Nat Commun. 2021 Jul 16;12(1):4349. doi: 10.1038/s41467-021-24652-1. PubMed 34272394.
Backbone
  Vector backbone: pBAD24
  Backbone size w/o insert (bp): 4542
  Total vector size (bp): 6698
  Vector type: Bacterial Expression
Growth in bacteria
  Bacterial resistance: Ampicillin, 100 μg/mL
  Growth temperature: 37°C
  Growth strain: DH5alpha
  Copy number: Unknown
Gene/Insert
  Gene/Insert name: E. coli E69 (O9a:K30) Wzc_K540M with Y717E, Y718E
  Species: Escherichia coli
  Insert size (bp): 2184
  Mutation: K540M, Y717E, Y718E
  Promoter: araBAD
  Tag / fusion protein: hexa-histidine tag (C terminal on insert)
  Cloning method: Gibson Cloning
  Sequencing primers: 5′ pBADF; 3′ pBADR
Terms and licenses: Academic/Nonprofit Terms; Industry Terms: Not Available to Industry
How to cite: pBN089 was a gift from James Naismith (Addgene plasmid # 173451 ; http://n2t.net/addgene:173451 ; RRID:Addgene_173451)
