>Addgene plasmid #173451 | pBN089 | depositor partial sequence | sequence record 336983 | E. coli E69 (O9a:K30) Wzc_K540M with Y717E, Y718E
ATGACTTCAGTCACATCTAAGCAATCAACGATACTAGGATCTGATGAAATAGATTTAGGTCGCGTTATCG
GTGAGCTAATTGATCATCGTAAGCTTATTATATCTATAACATCGGTTTTTACCTTATTTGCAATACTCTA
TGCATTATTAGCGACTCCTATCTATGAGACGGATGCGCTAATTCAAATAGAGCAGAAGCAAGGTAATGCT
ATACTAAGCAGTCTAAGTCAGGTTTTACCTGATGGCCAACCCCAATCTGCACCTGAAACAGCTTTGCTAC
AATCTCGAATGATTCTTGGCAAAACTATAGATGATTTAAACCTTCAGATTCAAATTGAACAAAAATATTT
TCCTGTTATTGGCCGTGGGTTAGCAAGATTAATGGGAGAAAAACCAGGTAATATTGATATTACTCGGTTA
TATTTGCCTGATAGTGACGATATTAGTAATAATACTCCTAGTATAATATTAACAGTAAAAGATAAAGAAA
ATTATTCGATCAATAGCGATGGTATTCAACTCAATGGGGTTGTAGGGACGTTATTAAATGAAAAAGGGAT
ATCATTACTGGTTAACGAAATCGATGCTAAACCTGGAGATCAATTTGTTATTACACAGTTGCCTCGATTA
AAGGCCATTTCTGATCTTTTAAAAAGTTTTAGCGTTGCTGATTTGGGTAAAGATACGGGAATGTTAACGT
TGACTCTTACTGGAGATAACCCAAAAAGAATATCTCATATTTTGGACAGTATCAGTCAGAACTATCTTGC
ACAGAACATTGCTAGACAAGCTGCGCAGGATGCTAAAAGTCTCGAGTTTTTAAATCAACAATTACCCAAA
GTTCGTGCCGAATTAGATTCTGCGGAAGACAAGTTAAATGCTTATCGTAAGCAAAAAGACTCTGTTGACT
TGAATATGGAAGCTAAATCAGTACTTGATCAAATAGTTAACGTTGATAATCAACTAAATGAATTAACCTT
CCGTGAGGCAGAAGTTTCACAGCTATATACTAAGGAACATCCTACTTATAAGGCGTTAATGGAAAAACGG
CAAACACTTCAAGAAGAAAAATCTAAACTTAATAAGCGCGTTAGTAGTATGCCCTCGACCCAGCAGGAGG
TTCTGCGATTAAGTCGAGATGTTGAATCTGGTCGTGCTGTATATTTGCAATTGCTAAATCGGCAACAAGA
ATTAAACATTGCCAAATCAAGTGCTATTGGCAACGTTAGAATTATTGATAATGCTGTAACAGATCCTAAT
CCTGTAAGACCAAAGAAGACTATCATAATTGTAATAGGTGTTGTTTTAGGGCTAATCGTTTCGGTTGTAC
TGGTATTGTTCCAAGTGTTTCTACGCCGTGGTATCGAATCCCCAGAGCAACTCGAAGAAATCGGAATAAA
CGTGTATGCAAGTATTCCAATATCTGAATGGCTTACAAAAAATGCTCGTCAGTCAGGGAAAGTCAGAAAA
AATCAGTCAGACACATTGCTTGCTGTTGGTAATCCTGCCGATTTAGCTGTTGAGGCCATTCGTGGTTTAC
GCACAAGTTTGCATTTTGCAATGATGGAAGCAAAAAATAATGTCCTAATGATATCGGGTGCTAGTCCAAG
CGCAGGTATGACTTTTATTAGCAGTAACTTGGCAGCCACTATAGCAATTACAGGGAAAAAAGTTTTATTC
ATTGATGCTGACCTTCGTAAGGGATATGCTCATAAAATGTTTGGTCATAAAAACGATAAAGGATTATCTG
AGTTTTTATCTGGACAAGCCGCTGCTGAAATGATCATTGATAAAGTAGAAGGGGGGGGATTTGATTACAT
TGGTCGTGGACAAATTCCTCCAAACCCAGCTGAATTACTTATGCATCCGCGTTTTGAACAATTATTAAAT
TGGGCCTCACAAAATTATGATTTAATTATAATAGATACACCTCCAATTTTGGCAGTGACAGATGCTGCGA
TTATTGGTCGATATGCTGGAACATGTCTATTAGTCGCTCGCTTTGAAAAAAATACTGTTAAAGAAATTGA
TGTAAGTATGAAGCGGTTTGAGCAAAGTGGTGTGGTAGTCAAAGGCTGTATACTTAACGGTGTTGTAAAG
AAAGCTAGCAGCTACTATAGATATGGCCATAATCATTATGGCTATTCTGAGGAAGATAAAAAACACCACC
ACCACCACCACTGA
